Addgene plasmid #91821: pDD399
Purpose: AID CT-tag linker donor for the SapTrap cloning system
Depositing lab: Bob Goldstein. Depositing organization: University of North Carolina at Chapel Hill. Publication: SapTrap assembly of repair templates for Cas9-triggered homologous recombination with a self-excising cassette. Dickinson D, Slabodnick M, Chen A, Goldstein B. MicroPubl Biol. 2018 May 1;2018:10.17912/W2KT0N. doi: 10.17912/W2KT0N. PubMed 32550377.
Backbone
  Vector backbone: pMLS280
  Backbone manufacturer: Erik Jorgensen lab (Addgene #73738)
  Vector type: Worm Expression, CRISPR
Growth in bacteria
  Bacterial resistance: Kanamycin, 50 μg/mL
  Growth temperature: 37°C
  Growth strain: DH5alpha
  Copy number: High Copy
Gene/Insert
  Gene/Insert name: Auxin-inducible degron (AID)
  Species: A. thaliana (mustard weed)
  Insert size (bp): 138
  Cloning method: Restriction Enzyme; 5′ cloning site Unknown (unknown if destroyed); 3′ cloning site Unknown (unknown if destroyed)
  Sequencing primers: 5′ T7; 3′ T3
Terms and licenses: Academic/Nonprofit Terms; Industry Terms: Not Available to Industry
How to cite: pDD399 was a gift from Bob Goldstein (Addgene plasmid # 91821 ; http://n2t.net/addgene:91821 ; RRID:Addgene_91821)
