[The description below was written by a language model from this plasmid's Addgene catalogue record and pLannotate feature annotations shown in this document.]
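Description:
pDD399 is a small (about 2.7 kb) donor plasmid for the SapTrap modular cloning system, built on the pMLS280 backbone and catalogued as a worm expression/CRISPR vector. It is not an expression construct in its own right. It serves as a bacterial carrier for a single building block that is released and combined with other modules during assembly of a homologous repair template. It is maintained in E. coli at high copy through a ColE1/pUC-type origin and selected with kanamycin via the aph(3')-Ia KanR gene.

The payload is the auxin-inducible degron (AID), a 138 bp insert derived from Arabidopsis thaliana. The feature table annotates it as a fragment of the mini-AID minimal degron from the IAA17 protein. When fused to a protein of interest, this degron triggers auxin-dependent degradation in cells that also express the TIR1 F-box protein. In this plasmid it fills the "CT-tag linker" position of the SapTrap scheme, so the degron is incorporated as a tag module in the assembled repair template. According to the associated publication title, these templates are used for Cas9-triggered homologous recombination with a self-excising selection cassette.

The insert is bracketed by attB1 and attB2 Gateway-type sites, by fragments of the pBluescript multiple cloning site, and by outward T7 and T3 promoters, which are the recorded sequencing primer sites. No eukaryotic promoter drives the insert. rrnB T1 and T2 terminators and short lacI and lacZα fragments appear to be backbone remnants. The SapI sites that SapTrap assembly relies on are not annotated, and the cloning sites are recorded as unknown.
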