Features (pLannotate 1.2.2; 13 found; start..end, strand, type, name):
    121..213     +  CDS            lacI (fragment): lac repressor; lacI; The lac repressor binds to the lac operator to inhibit transcription in E. coli. This inhibition can be relieved by adding lactose or isopropyl-β-D-thiogalactopyranoside (IPTG).
    268..295     -  terminator     rrnB T2 terminator: transcription terminator T2 from the E. coli rrnB gene
    427..470     +  terminator     rrnB T1 terminator: Escherichia coli rrnB; transcription terminator T1 from the E. coli rrnB gene
    517..555     -  CDS            lacZα (fragment): LacZα fragment of β-galactosidase; lacZ fragment
    563..581     +  promoter       T7 promoter: promoter for bacteriophage T7 RNA polymerase
    590..634     -  misc_feature   MCS (fragment): pBluescript multiple cloning site
    639..663     +  protein_bind   attB1: mutant version of attB; recombination site for the Gateway® BP reaction BP Clonase™
    675..806     +  CDS            mini-AID (fragment): minimal degron from the auxin-responsive IAA17 protein of Arabidopsis thaliana (Kubota et al., 2013) acts as an auxin-inducible degron (AID) in the presence of TIR1
    818..842     -  protein_bind   attB2: mutant version of attB; recombination site for the Gateway® BP reaction BP Clonase™
    847..909     -  misc_feature   MCS (fragment): pBluescript multiple cloning site
    922..940     -  promoter       T3 promoter: promoter for bacteriophage T3 RNA polymerase
   1090..1899    +  CDS            KanR: aminoglycoside phosphotransferase; aph(3')-Ia; confers resistance to kanamycin in bacteria or G418 (Geneticin®) in eukaryotes
   2046..2634    +  rep_origin     ori: high-copy-number ColE1/pMB1/pBR322/pUC origin of replication
>Addgene plasmid #91821 | pDD399 | addgene full sequence | sequence record 178612 | Addgene NGS Result
CTTTCCTGCGTTATCCCCTGATTCTGTGGATAACCGTATTACCGCCTTTGAGTGAGCTGATACCGCTCGC
CGCAGCCGAACGACCGAGCGCAGCGAGTCAGTGAGCGAGGAAGCGGAAGAGCGCCCAATACGCAAACCGC
CTCTCCCCGCGCGTTGGCCGATTCATTAATGCAGCTGGCACGACAGGTTTCCCGACTGGAAAGCGGGCAG
TGAGCGCAACGCAATTAATACGCGTACCGCTAGCCAGGAAGAGTTTGTAGAAACGCAAAAAGGCCATCCG
TCAGGATGGCCTTCTGCTTAGTTTGATGCCTGGCAGTTTATGGCGGGCGTCCTGCCCGCCACCCTCCGGG
CCGTTGCTTCACAACGTTCAAATCCGCTCCCGGCGGATTTGTCCTACTCAGGAGAGCGTTCACCGACAAA
CAACAGATAAAACGAAAGGCCCAGTCTTCCGACTGAGCCTTTCGTTTTATTTGATGCCTGGCAGTTCCCT
ACTCTCGCGTTAACGCTAGCATGGATGTTTTCCCAGTCACGACGTTGTAAAACGACGGCCAGTGAGCGCG
CGTAATACGACTCACTATAGGGCGAATTGGGTACCGGGCCCCCCCTCGAGGTCGACGGTATCGATAAGCT
TGATGGGGACAAGTTTGTACAAAAAAGCAGGCTGCTCTTCGGCGCCTAAAGATCCAGCCAAACCTCCGGC
CAAGGCACAAGTTGTGGGATGGCCACCGGTGAGATCATACCGGAAGAACGTGATGGTTTCCTGCCAAAAA
TCAAGCGGTGGCCCGGAGGCGGCGGCGTTCGTGAAGATGCGAAGAGCACCCAGCTTTCTTGTACAAAGTG
GTCCCCATCGAATTCCTGCAGCCCGGGGGATCCACTAGTTCTAGAGCGGCCGCCACCGCGGTGGAGCTCC
AGCTTTTGTTCCCTTTAGTGAGGGTTAATTGCGCGCTTGGCGTAATCATGGTCATAGCTGTTTCCTGGCA
GCTCTGGCCCGTGTCTCAAAATCTCTGATGTTACATTGCACAAGATAAAAATATATCATCATGAACAATA
AAACTGTCTGCTTACATAAACAGTAATACAAGGGGTGTTATGAGCCATATTCAACGGGAAACGTCGAGGC
CGCGATTAAATTCCAACATGGATGCTGATTTATATGGGTATAAATGGGCTCGCGATAATGTCGGGCAATC
AGGTGCGACAATCTATCGCTTGTATGGGAAGCCCGATGCGCCAGAGTTGTTTCTGAAACATGGCAAAGGT
AGCGTTGCCAATGATGTTACAGATGAGATGGTCAGACTAAACTGGCTGACGGAATTTATGCCTCTTCCGA
CCATCAAGCATTTTATCCGTACTCCTGATGATGCATGGTTACTCACCACTGCGATCCCCGGAAAAACAGC
ATTCCAGGTATTAGAAGAATATCCTGATTCAGGTGAAAATATTGTTGATGCGCTGGCAGTGTTCCTGCGC
CGGTTGCATTCGATTCCTGTTTGTAATTGTCCTTTTAACAGCGATCGCGTATTTCGTCTCGCTCAGGCGC
AATCACGAATGAATAACGGTTTGGTTGATGCGAGTGATTTTGATGACGAGCGTAATGGCTGGCCTGTTGA
ACAAGTCTGGAAAGAAATGCATAAACTTTTGCCATTCTCACCGGATTCAGTCGTCACTCATGGTGATTTC
TCACTTGATAACCTTATTTTTGACGAGGGGAAATTAATAGGTTGTATTGATGTTGGACGAGTCGGAATCG
CAGACCGATACCAGGATCTTGCCATCCTATGGAACTGCCTCGGTGAGTTTTCTCCTTCATTACAGAAACG
GCTTTTTCAAAAATATGGTATTGATAATCCTGATATGAATAAATTGCAGTTTCATTTGATGCTCGATGAG
TTTTTCTAATCAGAATTGGTTAATTGGTTGTAACACTGGCAGAGCATTACGCTGACTTGACGGGACGGCG
CAAGCTCATGACCAAAATCCCTTAACGTGAGTTACGCGTCGTTCCACTGAGCGTCAGACCCCGTAGAAAA
GATCAAAGGATCTTCTTGAGATCCTTTTTTTCTGCGCGTAATCTGCTGCTTGCAAACAAAAAAACCACCG
CTACCAGCGGTGGTTTGTTTGCCGGATCAAGAGCTACCAACTCTTTTTCCGAAGGTAACTGGCTTCAGCA
GAGCGCAGATACCAAATACTGTTCTTCTAGTGTAGCCGTAGTTAGGCCACCACTTCAAGAACTCTGTAGC
ACCGCCTACATACCTCGCTCTGCTAATCCTGTTACCAGTGGCTGCTGCCAGTGGCGATAAGTCGTGTCTT
ACCGGGTTGGACTCAAGACGATAGTTACCGGATAAGGCGCAGCGGTCGGGCTGAACGGGGGGTTCGTGCA
CACAGCCCAGCTTGGAGCGAACGACCTACACCGAACTGAGATACCTACAGCGTGAGCTATGAGAAAGCGC
CACGCTTCCCGAAGGGAGAAAGGCGGACAGGTATCCGGTAAGCGGCAGGGTCGGAACAGGAGAGCGCACG
AGGGAGCTTCCAGGGGGAAACGCCTGGTATCTTTATAGTCCTGTCGGGTTTCGCCACCTCTGACTTGAGC
GTCGATTTTTGTGATGCTCGTCAGGGGGGCGGAGCCTATGGAAAAACGCCAGCAACGCGGCCTTTTTACG
GTTCCTGGCCTTTTGCTGGCCTTTTGCTCACATGTT
